>Addgene plasmid #172228 | 4LNDDE488Q-pCDNA3.1(+) | addgene full sequence | sequence record 339581 | Addgene NGS Result
GCCACCATGGACTACAAGGACGACGATGACAAACTAGTAAATGCCCGTACGCGCCGGCGCGAACGGCGAG
CAGAAAAGCAGGCACAGTGGAAGGCAGCTAATGGCGGAGGGGGAAGCGGGGGCGGTGGAAGTGGGGGTGG
AGGCAGCAATGCGCGGACCCGCCGACGTGAACGGCGAGCAGAAAAACAGGCGCAATGGAAAGCAGCCAAC
GGCGGCGGTGGAAGTGGAGGTGGTGGAAGCGGAGGCGGTGGTAGTAACGCCAGAACCCGACGCAGAGAGA
GGAGGGCAGAGAAACAGGCCCAGTGGAAAGCCGCTAACGGAGGAGGGGGATCCGGTGGAGGCGGCAGTGG
AGGCGGGGGATCTAACGCACGAACACGACGACGTGAGCGTCGCGCTGAGAAACAAGCTCAATGGAAAGCT
GCAAACTTGCACTTGGATCAGACGCCATCTCGCCAGCCTATTCCCAGTGAGGGTCTTCAGCTGCATTTAC
CGCAGGTTTTAGCTGACGCTGTCTCACGCCTGGTCCTGGGTAAGTTTGGTGACCTGACCGACAACTTCTC
CTCCCCTCACGCTCGCAGAAAAGTGCTGGCTGGAGTCGTCATGACAACAGGCACAGATGTTAAAGATGCC
AAGGTGATAAGTGTTTCTACAGGAACAAAATGTATTAATGGTGAATACATGAGTGATCGTGGCCTTGCAT
TAAATGACTGCCATGCAGAAATAATATCTCGGAGATCCTTGCTCAGATTTCTTTATACACAACTTGAGCT
TTACTTAAATAACAAAGATGATCAAAAAAGATCCATCTTTCAGAAATCAGAGCGAGGGGGGTTTAGGCTG
AAGGAGAATGTCCAGTTTCATCTGTACATCAGCACCTCTCCCTGTGGAGATGCCAGAATCTTCTCACCAC
ATGAGCCAATCCTGGAAGAACCAGCAGATAGACACCCAAATCGTAAAGCAAGAGGACAGCTACGGACCAA
AATAGAGTCTGGTCAGGGGACGATTCCAGTGCGCTCCAATGCGAGCATCCAAACGTGGGACGGGGTGCTG
CAAGGGGAGCGGCTGCTCACCATGTCCTGCAGTGACAAGATTGCACGCTGGAACGTGGTGGGCATCCAGG
GATCCCTGCTCAGCATTTTCGTGGAGCCCATTTACTTCTCGAGCATCATCCTGGGCAGCCTTTACCACGG
GGACCACCTTTCCAGGGCCATGTACCAGCGGATCTCCAACATAGAGGACCTGCCACCTCTCTACACCCTC
AACAAGCCTTTGCTCAGTGGCATCAGCAATGCAGAAGCACGGCAGCCAGGGAAGGCCCCCAACTTCAGTG
TCAACTGGACGGTAGGCGACTCCGCTATTGAGGTCATCAACGCCACGACTGGGAAGGATGAGCTGGGCCG
CGCGTCCCGCCTGTGTAAGCACGCGTTGTACTGTCGCTGGATGCGTGTGCACGGCAAGGTTCCCTCCCAC
TTACTACGCTCCAAGATTACCAAACCCAACGTGTACCATGAGTCCAAGCTGGCGGCAAAGGAGTACCAGG
CCGCCAAGGCGCGTCTGTTCACAGCCTTCATCAAGGCGGGGCTGGGGGCCTGGGTGGAGAAGCCCACCGA
GCAGGACCAGTTCTCACTCACGCCACTAGTCCACCATCACCATCACCATTGAGCGGCCGCTCGAGTCTAG
AGGGCCCGTTTAAACCCGCTGATCAGCCTCGACTGTGCCTTCTAGTTGCCAGCCATCTGTTGTTTGCCCC
TCCCCCGTGCCTTCCTTGACCCTGGAAGGTGCCACTCCCACTGTCCTTTCCTAATAAAATGAGGAAATTG
CATCGCATTGTCTGAGTAGGTGTCATTCTATTCTGGGGGGTGGGGTGGGGCAGGACAGCAAGGGGGAGGA
TTGGGAAGACAATAGCAGGCATGCTGGGGATGCGGTGGGCTCTATGGCTTCTGAGGCGGAAAGAACCAGC
TGGGGCTCTAGGGGGTATCCCC
[124 nt withheld, positions 1983-2106]
C
[91 nt withheld, positions 2108-2198]
A
[49 nt withheld, positions 2200-2248]
CCTTTGACGTTGGAGTCCACGTTCTTT
[37 nt withheld, positions 2276-2312]
ACCCTATCTCGGTCTATTCTTTTGATTTATAAGGGATTTTGCCGATTTCGGCCTATTGGTTAAAAAATGA
GCTGATTTAACAAAAATTTAACGCGAATTAATTCTGTGGAATGTGTGTCAGTTAGGGTGTGGAAAGTCCC
CAGGCTCCCCAGCAGGCAGAAGTATGCAAAGCATGCATCTCAATTAGTCAGCAACCAGGTGTGGAAAGTC
CCCAGGCTCCCCAGCAGGCAGAAGTATGCAAAGCATGCATCTCAATTAGTCAGCAACCATAGTCCCGCCC
CTAACTCCGCCCATCCCGCCCCTAACTCCGCCCAGTTCCGCCCATTCTCCGCCCCATGGCTGACTAATTT
TTTTTATTTATGCAGAGGCCGAGGCCGCCTCTGCCTCTGAGCTATTCCAGAAGTAGTGAGGAGGCTTTTT
TGGAGGCCTAGGCTTTTGCAAAAAGCTCCCGGGAGCTTGTATATCCATTTTCGGATCTGATCAAGAGACA
GGATGAGGATCGTTTCGCATGATTGAACAAGATGGATTGCACGCAGGTTCTCCGGCCGCTTGGGTGGAGA
GGCTATTCGGCTATGACTGGGCACAACAGACAATCGGCTGCTCTGATGCCGCCGTGTTCCGGCTGTCAGC
GCAGGGGCGCCCGGTTCTTTTTGTCAAGACCGACCTGTCCGGTGCCCTGAATGAACTGCAGGACGAGGCA
GCGCGGCTATCGTGGCTGGCCACGACGGGCGTTCCTTGCGCAGCTGTGCTCGACGTTGTCACTGAAGCGG
GAAGGGACTGGCTGCTATTGGGCGAAGTGCCGGGGCAGGATCTCCTGTCATCTCACCTTGCTCCTGCCGA
GAAAGTATCCATCATGGCTGATGCAATGCGGCGGCTGCATACGCTTGATCCGGCTACCTGCCCATTCGAC
CACCAAGCGAAACATCGCATCGAGCGAGCACGTACTCGGATGGAAGCCGGTCTTGTCGATCAGGATGATC
TGGACGAAGAGCATCAGGGGCTCGCGCCAGCCGAACTGTTCGCCAGGCTCAAGGCGCGCATGCCCGACGG
CGAGGATCTCGTCGTGACCCATGGCGATGCCTGCTTGCCGAATATCATGGTGGAAAATGGCCGCTTTTCT
GGATTCATCGACTGTGGCCGGCTGGGTGTGGCGGACCGCTATCAGGACATAGCGTTGGCTACCCGTGATA
TTGCTGAAGAGCTTGGCGGCGAATGGGCTGACCGCTTCCTCGTGCTTTACGGTATCGCCGCTCCCGATTC
GCAGCGCATCGCCTTCTATCGCCTTCTTGACGAGTTCTTCTGAGCGGGACTCTGGGGTTCGAAATGACCG
ACCAAGCGACGCCCAACCTGCCATCACGAGATTTCGATTCCACCGCCGCCTTCTATGAAAGGTTGGGCTT
CGGAATCGTTTTCCGGGACGCCGGCTGGATGATCCTCCAGCGCGGGGATCTCATGCTGGAGTTCTTCGCC
CACCCCAACTTGTTTATTGCAGCTTATAATGGTTACAAATAAAGCAATAGCATCACAAATTTCACAAATA
AAGCATTTTTTTCACTGCATTCTAGTTGTGGTTTGTCCAAACTCATCAATGTATCTTATCATGTCTGTAT
ACCGTCGACCTCTAGCTAGAGCTTGGCGTAATCATGGTCATAGCTGTTTCCTGTGTGAAATTGTTATCCG
CTCACAATTCCACACAACATACGAGCCGGAAGCATAAAGTGTAAAGCCTGGGGTGCCTAATGAGTGAGCT
AACTCACATTAATTGCGTTGCGCTCACTGCCCGCTTTCCAGTCGGGAAACCTGTCGTGCCAGCTGCATTA
ATGAATCGGCCAACGCGCGGGGAGAGGCGGTTTGCGTATTGGGCGCTCTTCCGCTTCCTCGCTCACTGAC
TCGCTGCGCTCGGTCGTTCGGCTGCGGCGAGCGGTATCAGCTCACTCAAAGGCGGTAATACGGTTATCCA
CAGAATCAGGGGATAACGCAGGAAAGAACATGTGAGCAAAAGGCCAGCAAAAGGCCAGGAACCGTAAAAA
GGCCGCGTTGCTGGCGTTTTTCCATAGGCTCCGCCCCCCTGACGAGCATCACAAAAATCGACGCTCAAGT
CAGAGGTGGCGAAACCCGACAGGACTATAAAGATACCAGGCGTTTCCCCCTGGAAGCTCCCTCGTGCGCT
CTCCTGTTCCGACCCTGCCGCTTACCGGATACCTGTCCGCCTTTCTCCCTTCGGGAAGCGTGGCGCTTTC
TCATAGCTCACGCTGTAGGTATCTCAGTTCGGTGTAGGTCGTTCGCTCCAAGCTGGGCTGTGTGCACGAA
CCCCCCGTTCAGCCCGACCGCTGCGCCTTATCCGGTAACTATCGTCTTGAGTCCAACCCGGTAAGACACG
ACTTATCGCCACTGGCAGCAGCCACTGGTAACAGGATTAGCAGAGCGAGGTATGTAGGCGGTGCTACAGA
GTTCTTGAAGTGGTGGCCTAACTACGGCTACACTAGAAGAACAGTATTTGGTATCTGCGCTCTGCTGAAG
CCAGTTACCTTCGGAAAAAGAGTTGGTAGCTCTTGATCCGGCAAACAAACCACCGCTGGTAGCGGTGGTT
TTTTTGTTTGCAAGCAGCAGATTACGCGCAGAAAAAAAGGATCTCAAGAAGATCCTTTGATCTTTTCTAC
GGGGTCTGACGCTCAGTGGAACGAAAACTCACGTTAAGGGATTTTGGTCATGAGATTATCAAAAAGGATC
TTCACCTAGATCCTTTTAAATTAAAAATGAAGTTTTAAATCAATCTAAAGTATATATGAGTAAACTTGGT
CTGACAGTTACCAATGCTTAATCAGTGAGGCACCTATCTCAGCGATCTGTCTATTTCGTTCATCCATAGT
TGCCTGACTCCCCGTCGTGTAGATAACTACGATACGGGAGGGCTTACCATCTGGCCCCAGTGCTGCAATG
ATACCGCGAGACCCACGCTCACCGGCTCCAGATTTATCAGCAATAAACCAGCCAGCCGGAAGGGCCGAGC
GCAGAAGTGGTCCTGCAACTTTATCCGCCTCCATCCAGTCTATTAATTGTTGCCGGGAAGCTAGAGTAAG
TAGTTCGCCAGTTAATAGTTTGCGCAACGTTGTTGCCATTGCTACAGGCATCGTGGTGTCACGCTCGTCG
TTTGGTATGGCTTCATTCAGCTCCGGTTCCCAACGATCAAGGCGAGTTACATGATCCCCCATGTTGTGCA
AAAAAGCGGTTAGCTCCTTCGGTCCTCCGATCGTTGTCAGAAGTAAGTTGGCCGCAGTGTTATCACTCAT
GGTTATGGCAGCACTGCATAATTCTCTTACTGTCATGCCATCCGTAAGATGCTTTTCTGTGACTGGTGAG
TACTCAACCAAGTCATTCTGAGAATAGTGTATGCGGCGACCGAGTTGCTCTTGCCCGGCGTCAATACGGG
ATAATACCGCGCCACATAGCAGAACTTTAAAAGTGCTCATCATTGGAAAACGTTCTTCGGGGCGAAAACT
CTCAAGGATCTTACCGCTGTTGAGATCCAGTTCGATGTAACCCACTCGTGCACCCAACTGATCTTCAGCA
TCTTTTACTTTCACCAGCGTTTCTGGGTGAGCAAAAACAGGAAGGCAAAATGCCGCAAAAAAGGGAATAA
GGGCGACACGGAAATGTTGAATACTCATACTCTTCCTTTTTCAATATTATTGAAGCATTTATCAGGGTTA
TTGTCTCATGAGCGGATACATATTTGAATGTATTTAGAAAAATAAACAAATAGGGGTTCCGCGCACATTT
CCCCGAAAAGTGCCACCTGACGTCGACGGATCGGGAGATCTCCCGATCCCCTATGGTGCACTCTCAGTAC
AATCTGCTCTGATGCCGCATAGTTAAGCCAGTATCTGCTCCCTGCTTGTGTGTTGGAGGTCGCTGAGTAG
TGCGCGAGCAAAATTTAAGCTACAACAAGGCAAGGCTTGACCGACAATTGCATGAAGAATCTGCTTAGGG
TTAGGCGTTTTGCGCTGCTTCGCGATGTACGGGCCAGATATACGCGTTGACATTGATTATTGACTAGTTA
TTAATAGTAATCAATTACGGGGTCATTAGTTCATAGCCCATATATGGAGTTCCGCGTTACATAACTTACG
GTAAATGGCCCGCCTGGCTGACCGCCCAACGACCCCCGCCCATTGACGTCAATAATGACGTATGTTCCCA
TAGTAACGCCAATAGGGACTTTCCATTGACGTCAATGGGTGGAGTATTTACGGTAAACTGCCCACTTGGC
AGTACATCAAGTGTATCATATGCCAAGTACGCCCCCTATTGACGTCAATGACGGTAAATGGCCCGCCTGG
CATTATGCCCAGTACATGACCTTATGGGACTTTCCTACTTGGCAGTACATCTACGTATTAGTCATCGCTA
TTACCATGGTGATGCGGTTTTGGCAGTACATCAATGGGCGTGGATAGCGGTTTGACTCACGGGGATTTCC
AAGTCTCCACCCCATTGACGTCAATGGGAGTTTGTTTTGGCACCAAAATCAACGGGACTTTCCAAAATGT
CGTAACAACTCCGCCCCATTGACGCAAATGGGCGGTAGGCGTGTACGGTGGGAGGTCTATATAAGCAGAG
CTCTCTGGCTAACTAGAGAACCCACTGCTTACTGGCTTATCGAAATTAATACGACTCACTATAGGGAGAC
CCAAGCTGGCTAGCGTTTAAACTTAAGCTTGGTACCGAGCTCGGATCCACTAGTCCAGTGTGGTGGAATT
C
Features (pLannotate 1.2.2; 23 found; start..end, strand, type, name):
     13..32      +  CDS            FLAG (fragment): FLAG® epitope tag, followed by an enterokinase cleavage site
     40..102     +  CDS            N (fragment): REGN_LAMBD - Experimental evidence at protein level: Swiss-Prot protein existence level 1. Plays a role as a transcriptional antitermination factor that allows the virus to initiate its lytic phase. Activates expression of the delayed viral early genes by modifying host RNA polymerase (RNAP) into a form that is resistant to termination signals. This antitermination function requires the host NusA protein which serves to stabilize the interaction between antitermination protein N and host RNA polymerase. From Escherichia phage lambda (Bacteriophage lambda).
    427..1635    +  CDS            Adarb1 (fragment): RED1_RAT - Also known as Red1. Experimental evidence at protein level: Swiss-Prot protein existence level 1. Catalyzes the hydrolytic deamination of adenosine to inosine in double-stranded RNA (dsRNA) referred to as A-to-I RNA editing. This may affect gene expression and function in a number of ways that include mRNA translation by changing codons and hence the amino acid sequence of proteins; pre-mRNA splicing by altering splice site recognition sequences; RNA stability by changing sequences involved in nuclease recognition; genetic stability in the case of RNA virus genomes by changing seque
   1642..1659    +  CDS            6xHis: 6xHis affinity tag
   1713..1937    +  polyA_signal   bGH poly(A) signal: bovine growth hormone polyadenylation signal
   1941..1962    +  promoter       SV40 promoter (fragment): SV40 enhancer and early promoter
   1983..2411    +  rep_origin     f1 ori (sequence partly withheld): f1 bacteriophage origin of replication; arrow indicates direction of (+) strand synthesis
   2425..2754    +  promoter       SV40 promoter: SV40 enhancer and early promoter
   2821..3612    +  CDS            neo: KKA2_KLEPN - Also known as kan, nptII. Experimental evidence at protein level: Swiss-Prot protein existence level 1. Resistance to kanamycin, neomycin, paromomycin, ribostamycin, butirosin and gentamicin B. From Klebsiella pneumoniae.
   3636..3794    +  CDS            ble (fragment): BLE_KLEPN - Experimental evidence at protein level: Swiss-Prot protein existence level 1. Binding protein with a strong affinity to the bleomycin family of antibiotics. Binds to CL990; an antimitotic-antibiotic compound. From Klebsiella pneumoniae.
   3789..3910    +  polyA_signal   SV40 poly(A) signal: SV40 polyadenylation signal
   3983..3999    -  protein_bind   lac operator: The lac repressor binds to the lac operator to inhibit transcription in E. coli. This inhibition can be relieved by adding lactose or isopropyl-β-D-thiogalactopyranoside (IPTG). lac repressor encoded by lacI
   4007..4037    -  promoter       lac promoter: promoter for the E. coli lac operon
   4052..4073    -  protein_bind   CAP binding site: CAP binding activates transcription in the presence of cAMP. E. coli catabolite activator protein
   4086..4178    -  CDS            lacI (fragment): lac repressor; lacI; The lac repressor binds to the lac operator to inhibit transcription in E. coli. This inhibition can be relieved by adding lactose or isopropyl-β-D-thiogalactopyranoside (IPTG).
   4361..4949    -  rep_origin     ori: high-copy-number ColE1/pMB1/pBR322/pUC origin of replication
   5120..5980    -  CDS            AmpR: β-lactamase; bla; confers resistance to ampicillin, carbenicillin, and related antibiotics
   5981..6085    -  promoter       AmpR promoter: bla
   6144..6196    -  misc_feature   bom (fragment): basis of mobility region from pBR322
   6351..6730    +  enhancer       CMV enhancer: human cytomegalovirus immediate early enhancer
   6731..6934    +  promoter       CMV promoter: human cytomegalovirus (CMV) immediate early promoter
   6930..6963    +  LTR            5' LTR (truncated) (fragment): truncated 5' long terminal repeat (LTR) from HIV-1
   6979..6997    +  promoter       T7 promoter: promoter for bacteriophage T7 RNA polymerase
