[The description below was written by a language model from this plasmid's Addgene catalogue record and pLannotate feature annotations shown in this document.]
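Description:
4LNDDE488Q-pCDNA3.1(+) is a mammalian expression plasmid built on the pcDNA3.1(+) backbone, about 7.1 kb in total, carrying a roughly 1.7 kb insert assembled by Gibson cloning. It is propagated in E. coli as a high-copy plasmid through a ColE1/pUC-type origin with ampicillin selection (AmpR under its own bla promoter), and it also contains an f1 origin. For mammalian cells, an SV40 early promoter drives a neomycin/kanamycin phosphotransferase gene followed by an SV40 polyadenylation signal, the standard arrangement for G418 selection of stable transfectants.

The payload is a fusion protein transcribed from the CMV immediate-early enhancer and promoter and terminated by the bovine growth hormone poly(A) signal; a T7 promoter lies just upstream of the coding region. The open reading frame begins with an N-terminal FLAG epitope, continues with four repeats of the bacteriophage lambda N peptide (4LN), then the deaminase domain of human ADAR2, and ends with a C-terminal 6xHis tag. The automated annotation marks only one lambda N segment and matches the deaminase to the rat Adarb1 orthologue, but the catalogue record specifies four repeats and human origin. The deaminase domain carries the E488Q substitution, described as a hyperactive mutant. ADAR2 deaminates adenosine to inosine in RNA, and the lambda N peptide is an RNA-binding motif that recognises the boxB hairpin, so the fusion can be recruited by a guide RNA bearing such hairpins. Consistent with the associated publication on selectively altering genetic information within mRNAs, the plasmid is used for site-directed RNA editing in mammalian cells. The small annotated HIV-1 LTR, ble, lacI and bom fragments look like backbone remnants or spurious matches, not functional elements.
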