Addgene plasmid #172228: 4LNDDE488Q-pCDNA3.1(+)
Purpose: Expresses ADAR2 Deaminase Domain (DD) hyperactive mutant E488Q fused with 4 repeats of lambda N peptide (4LN) in mammalian cells
Depositing lab: Joshua Rosenthal. Depositing organization: Marine Biological Laboratory. Publication: An efficient system for selectively altering genetic information within mRNAs. Montiel-Gonzalez MF, Vallecillo-Viejo IC, Rosenthal JJ. Nucleic Acids Res. 2016 Dec 1;44(21):e157. doi: 10.1093/nar/gkw738. Epub 2016 Aug 23. PubMed 27557710.
Backbone
  Vector backbone: pcDNA3.1(+)
  Total vector size (bp): 7085
  Vector type: Mammalian Expression
Growth in bacteria
  Bacterial resistance: Ampicillin, 100 μg/mL
  Growth temperature: 37°C
  Growth strain: DH5alpha
  Copy number: High Copy
Gene/Insert
  Gene/Insert name: Lambda N peptide - human ADAR2 Deaminase Domain E488Q
  Species: H. sapiens (human); Escherichia virus Lambda
  Insert size (bp): 1661
  Mutation: changed the Glutamic acid 488 in the Deaminase Domain for Glutamine
  Promoter: CMV
  Tag / fusion protein: Flag (N terminal on insert); 6xHis (C terminal on insert)
  Cloning method: Gibson Cloning
  Sequencing primers: 5′ CMV forward; 3′ BGHrev
Terms and licenses: Academic/Nonprofit Terms; Industry Terms: Not Available to Industry
How to cite: 4LNDDE488Q-pCDNA3.1(+) was a gift from Joshua Rosenthal (Addgene plasmid # 172228 ; http://n2t.net/addgene:172228 ; RRID:Addgene_172228)
